Addgene plasmid #159795: pSEM234 - pEXP[Pmlc-1 | mCherry(2xNLS) | cbr-tbb-2 UTR]
Purpose: Fluorescent co-injection marker to identify extrachromosomal arrays in C. elegans
Depositing lab: Christian Froekjaer-Jensen. Depositing organization: King Abdullah University of Science and Technology (KAUST). Publication: Characterizing a strong pan-muscular promoter (Pmlc-1) as a fluorescent co-injection marker to select for single-copy insertions. El Mouridi S, Peng Y, Frokjaer-Jensen C. MicroPubl Biol. 2020 Sep 3;2020. doi: 10.17912/micropub.biology.000302. PubMed 32908967.
Backbone
  Vector backbone: pDEST R4-R3
  Vector type: Worm Expression
Growth in bacteria
  Bacterial resistance: Ampicillin, 100 μg/mL
  Growth temperature: 37°C
  Growth strain: DH5alpha
  Copy number: High Copy
Gene/Insert
  Gene/Insert name: pEXP[Pmlc-1 | mCherry(2xNLS) | cbr-tbb-2 UTR]
  Species: C. elegans (nematode)
  Mutation: Not applicable
  Cloning method: Gateway Cloning
Terms and licenses: Academic/Nonprofit Terms; Industry Terms: Not Available to Industry
Depositor comments: See www.wormbuilder.org for more information.
How to cite: pSEM234 - pEXP[Pmlc-1 | mCherry(2xNLS) | cbr-tbb-2 UTR] was a gift from Christian Froekjaer-Jensen (Addgene plasmid # 159795 ; http://n2t.net/addgene:159795 ; RRID:Addgene_159795)
