[The description below was written by a language model from this plasmid's Addgene catalogue record and pLannotate feature annotations shown in this document.]
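Description:
pSEM234 is a C. elegans expression plasmid assembled by three-fragment (MultiSite) Gateway recombination into the pDEST R4-R3 destination backbone. It is a 5.5 kb high-copy plasmid maintained in E. coli through a ColE1/pUC-type origin and selected with ampicillin via the β-lactamase gene and its native promoter. The short lacZα, bom and rop fragments flagged in the annotation are backbone remnants with no functional role. The 17-nt "TEF terminator" hit lies inside the promoter slot and is most likely a spurious match.

The payload sits between the attB4 and attB3 sites, with attB1 and attB2 marking the junctions of the three Gateway slots. The first slot (attB4 to attB1, about 1.3 kb) is not annotated by the software. According to the construct name, it carries the mlc-1 promoter, which the associated publication title describes as a strong pan-muscular promoter. The middle slot encodes mCherry, a monomeric red fluorescent protein, followed by the EGL-13 nuclear localization signal. The name indicates two NLSs, but only this C-terminal one is annotated, and the roughly 115 nt between attB1 and the mCherry annotation is unannotated. The third slot supplies the tbb-2 3′ UTR from C. briggsae. This probably explains why only short fragments match the C. elegans tbb-2 terminator reference.

Together these parts should produce nuclear-localized red fluorescence in muscle. The plasmid is intended as a fluorescent co-injection marker for identifying animals that carry extrachromosomal arrays. The publication title also points to its use in selecting single-copy insertions.
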