Features (pLannotate 1.2.2; 16 found; start..end, strand, type, name):
      1..158     +  CDS            lacZα (fragment): LacZα fragment of β-galactosidase; lacZ fragment
    164..263     -  misc_feature   bom (fragment): basis of mobility region from pBR322
    365..400     -  CDS            rop (fragment): Rop protein, which maintains plasmids at low copy number; rop
    495..599     +  promoter       AmpR promoter: bla
    600..1460    +  CDS            AmpR: β-lactamase; bla; confers resistance to ampicillin, carbenicillin, and related antibiotics
   1631..2219    +  rep_origin     ori: high-copy-number ColE1/pMB1/pBR322/pUC origin of replication
   2401..2421    +  protein_bind   attB4: mutant version of attB; core recombination site for the Gateway® BP reaction BP Clonase™
   2837..2853    -  terminator     TEF terminator (fragment): Ashbya gossypii TEF terminator
   3737..3761    +  protein_bind   attB1: mutant version of attB; recombination site for the Gateway® BP reaction BP Clonase™
   3878..4735    +  CDS            mCherry: mCherry is a basic (constitutively fluorescent) red fluorescent protein published in 2004, derived from Discosoma sp.. It is reported to be a very rapidly-maturing monomer with low acid sensitivity.
   4751..4822    +  CDS            EGL-13 NLS: nuclear localization signal from the C. elegans EGL-13 transcription factor (Lyssenko et al., 2007)
   4827..4847    -  protein_bind   attB2: mutant version of attB; core recombination site for the Gateway® BP reaction BP Clonase™
   4992..5010    +  terminator     tbb-2 terminator (fragment): tbb-2; transcription terminator for the C. elegans tubulin beta-2 gene
   5062..5086    +  terminator     tbb-2 terminator (fragment): tbb-2; transcription terminator for the C. elegans tubulin beta-2 gene
   5136..5152    +  terminator     tbb-2 terminator (fragment): tbb-2; transcription terminator for the C. elegans tubulin beta-2 gene
   5490..5510    -  protein_bind   attB3: mutant version of attB; core recombination site for the Gateway® BP reaction BP Clonase™
>Addgene plasmid #159795 | pSEM234 - pEXP[Pmlc-1 | mCherry(2xNLS) | cbr-tbb-2 UTR] | addgene full sequence | sequence record 326147 | Addgene NGS Result
ATTCACTGGCCGTCGTTTTACAACGTCGTGACTGGGAAAACCCTGGCGTTACCCAACTTAATCGCCTTGC
AGCACATCCCCCTTTCGCCAGCTGGCGTAATAGCGAAGAGGCCCGCACCGATCGCCCTTCCCAACAGTTG
CGCAGCCTGAATGGCGAATGGCGCCTGATGCGGTATTTTCTCCTTACGCATCTGTGCGGTATTTCACACC
GCATATGGTGCACTCTCAGTGCAATCTGCTCTGATGCCGCATAGTTAAGCCAGCCCCGACACCCGCCAAC
ACCCGCTGACGCGCCCTGACGGGCTTGTCTGCTCCCGGCATCCGCTTACAGACAAGCTGTGACCGTCTCC
GGGAGCTGCATGTGTCAGAGGTTTTCACCGTCATCACCGAAACGCGCGAGACGAAAGGGCCTCGTGATAC
GCCTATTTTTATAGGTTAATGTCATGATAATAATGGTTTCTTAGACGTCAGGTGGCACTTTTCGGGGAAA
TGTGCGCGGAACCCCTATTTGTTTATTTTTCTAAATACATTCAAATATGTATCCGCTCATGAGACAATAA
CCCTGATAAATGCTTCAATAATATTGAAAAAGGAAGAGTATGAGTATTCAACATTTCCGTGTCGCCCTTA
TTCCCTTTTTTGCGGCATTTTGCCTTCCTGTTTTTGCTCACCCAGAAACGCTGGTGAAAGTAAAAGATGC
TGAAGATCAGTTGGGTGCACGAGTGGGTTACATCGAACTGGATCTCAACAGCGGTAAGATCCTTGAGAGT
TTTCGCCCCGAAGAACGTTTTCCAATGATGAGCACTTTTAAAGTTCTGCTATGTGGCGCGGTATTATCCC
GTATTGACGCCGGGCAAGAGCAACTCGGTCGCCGCATACACTATTCTCAGAATGACTTGGTTGAGTACTC
ACCAGTCACAGAAAAGCATCTTACGGATGGCATGACAGTAAGAGAATTATGCAGTGCTGCCATAACCATG
AGTGATAACACTGCGGCCAACTTACTTCTGACAACGATCGGAGGACCGAAGGAGCTAACCGCTTTTTTGC
ACAACATGGGGGATCATGTAACTCGCCTTGATCGTTGGGAACCGGAGCTGAATGAAGCCATACCAAACGA
CGAGCGTGACACCACGATGCCTGTAGCAATGGCAACAACGTTGCGCAAACTATTAACTGGCGAACTACTT
ACTCTAGCTTCCCGGCAACAATTAATAGACTGGATGGAGGCGGATAAAGTTGCAGGACCACTTCTGCGCT
CGGCCCTTCCGGCTGGCTGGTTTATTGCTGATAAATCTGGAGCCGGTGAGCGTGGCTCTCGCGGTATCAT
TGCAGCACTGGGGTCAGATGGTAAGCCCTCCCGTATCGTAGTTATCTACACGACGGGGAGTCAGGCAACT
ATGGATGAACGAAATAGACAGATCGCTGAGATAGGTGCCTCACTGATTAAGCATTGGTAACTGTCAGACC
AAGTTTACTCATATATACTTTAGATTGATTTAAAACTTCATTTTTAATTTAAAAGGATCTAGGTGAAGAT
CCTTTTTGATAATCTCATGACCAAAATCCCTTAACGTGAGTTTTCGTTCCACTGAGCGTCAGACCCCGTA
GAAAAGATCAAAGGATCTTCTTGAGATCCTTTTTTTCTGCGCGTAATCTGCTGCTTGCAAACAAAAAAAC
CACCGCTACCAGCGGTGGTTTGTTTGCCGGATCAAGAGCTACCAACTCTTTTTCCGAAGGTAACTGGCTT
CAGCAGAGCGCAGATACCAAATACTGTTCTTCTAGTGTAGCCGTAGTTAGGCCACCACTTCAAGAACTCT
GTAGCACCGCCTACATACCTCGCTCTGCTAATCCTGTTACCAGTGGCTGCTGCCAGTGGCGATAAGTCGT
GTCTTACCGGGTTGGACTCAAGACGATAGTTACCGGATAAGGCGCAGCGGTCGGGCTGAACGGGGGGTTC
GTGCACACAGCCCAGCTTGGAGCGAACGACCTACACCGAACTGAGATACCTACAGCGTGAGCTATGAGAA
AGCGCCACGCTTCCCGAAGGGAGAAAGGCGGACAGGTATCCGGTAAGCGGCAGGGTCGGAACAGGAGAGC
GCACGAGGGAGCTTCCAGGGGGAAACGCCTGGTATCTTTATAGTCCTGTCGGGTTTCGCCACCTCTGACT
TGAGCGTCGATTTTTGTGATGCTCGTCAGGGGGGCGGAGCCTATGGAAAAACGCCAGCAACGCGGCCTTT
TTACGGTTCCTGGTCTTTTGCTGGCCTTTTGCTCACATGTTCTTTCCTGCGTTATCCCCTGATTCTGTGG
ATAACCGTATTACCGCCTTTGAGTGAGCTGATACCAGCGGATAACAATTTCACACAGGAAACAGCTATGA
CCATGATTACGCCAAGCTATCAACTTTGTATAGAAAAGTTGAGCGTTTCTGCCAGCTGACGCATTATCTT
AAAAGCTGTTTTCAGATAAGAGCACTGGTAGACAGAACACTCAATAGAAAATCAGATGAAAAAGTTTGAA
AGTTGAGGAATCAAAAAAGTTATCCTTGTTAATTTAGGATATGAGTAAGAACCTCTTGTCACACTAATTC
TGATGGAAGGTTTTTTTTTCTGAATCGTTTCTGAATTGTCTCCAATGAGAGTATAGTTCGAAACACAATT
TTTGTCTGTTATTCAATGACATCAAAATTATTGATTTCAAAAATAGCTGCAAATCCTAAAATCAAAAATC
ACTGCGTATGTCAAAACTTTGAAGATTGTGTGAAAATCAATATTTGCTCTGTTTCATCCTATCTTAAAAT
ACGCCCGATTAATTATTTCATTTTAACAAAACTTGAAAAAAAACTATACAAATAGATTTCACAAGTAGTT
GAAACAATTAGTAGGAAAATTATAATTTATACCAGAAAAATATATGTCAAAAAAAATTATCGTTAGTGAA
ATATTATAAACAGATATTACTGGAACCATCTGATAAATTCAGTATGTCCCATTTAGTCATGTTATGAAAA
TTAAAATTTATAATCAAGTTCCAAAACAAAAGAGTTTCAGATTTTCAAGTTTTCAATTATCCTGTTTGTT
GGAAATGTTGAATTTAAACCTTCCTTTCCAACTCAAAACAAATTCTGATTATGTTGTGCCCTGCTCAGAT
TTAAAGCTCGGATGATCTATTCCCTTTCCCTTATTGCATCCCCTCATTTATCCGATCGAGCAACTTTTTC
GATGGCGGGTAAGAGGCATCGCGACGCAAGCAAGGCGAGAGTTTTGCCCATCTTCTTGGAAACCTCCGAC
GGGTGCCTGATGTTAGCACCACGGGGGCGGTGCGCCTCTTGTGTAAAGTTGTTGAGATTTGCTCAAACAG
CCCTCCCCTCGACGCGGGGCCCAACGAGTGTAAAAGGCAGACAAAAGCGACGGATAATCTTCAGTTAGTC
TCAGTTCACTACTCAGTACAGTCCACAAAATGGTGAGTTGGATTTTTTAATAAGTTATTTGAAAAGCATG
AGTTTCTGTATAGGAATAGGAGTGCGTTCATATATATTTTGATTTAACCTGTCTATATTGTATTTAAAAA
ATTATTTATTTTGAATCAGAGGTTCTATAATCAGTTTCATCTTTAAAAAATTTCTGGTAAATTAAGAACG
TAACATTTAGATTTAGGCTTTGTTTAAAAATCAAGCAATTAAATCGACTATAAAATTGTCAATATGTTCT
CAATTTTCCAGTCCAAGGCCGCCAAGACAAGTTTGTACAAAAAAGCAGGCTCGCCAAAGGTAAGTTTATC
TAAAAAGTTTTTCATTCAAAATGTGTAAAAATTCATTTAAAATAACCCAAAAATCATTAATCCTCGATAT
TTTCAGAAGAAGCGTAAGGTCTCCAAGGTCTCCAAGGGAGAGGAGGATAACATGGCTATCATCAAGGAGT
TCATGAGATTCAAGGTCCACATGGAGGGATCCGTCAACGGACACGAGTTCGAGATCGAGGGAGAGGGAGA
GGGAAGACCATACGAGGGAACCCAGACCGCTAAGCTTAAGGTCACCAAGGGAGGACCAGTAAGTTTAAAC
ATATATATACTAACTAACCCTGATTATTTAAATTTTCAGCTTCCATTCGCTTGGGATATCCTTTCCCCAC
AGTTCATGTACGGATCCAAGGCTTACGTCAAGCACCCAGCTGATATCCCAGATTACCTTAAGCTTTCCTT
CCCAGAGGGATTCAAGTGGGAGAGAGTCATGAACTTCGAGGATGGAGGAGTCGTCACCGTCACCCAGGAT
TCCTCCGTAAGTTTAAACAGTTCGGTACTAACTAACCATACATATTTAAATTTTCAGCTTCAGGATGGAG
AGTTCATCTACAAGGTCAAGCTTAGAGGAACCAACTTCCCATCCGATGGACCAGTCATGCAGAAGAAGAC
CATGGGATGGGAGGCTTCCTCCGAGAGAATGTACCCAGAGGATGGAGCTCTTAAGGGAGAGATCAAGCAG
AGACTTAAGCTTAAGGATGGAGTAAGTTTAAACATGATTTTACTAACTAACTAATCTGATTTAAATTTTC
AGGGACACTACGATGCTGAGGTCAAGACCACCTACAAGGCTAAGAAGCCAGTCCAGCTTCCAGGAGCTTA
CAACGTCAACATCAAGCTTGATATCACCTCCCACAACGAGGATTACACCATCGTCGAGCAGTACGAGAGA
GCTGAGGGAAGACACTCCACCGGAGGAATGGATGAGCTTTACAAGGGATCAGGTAGTGGCTCCCGTCGTC
GTAAGGCCAACCCAACCAAGCTCTCCGAGAACGCCAAGAAGCTCGCCAAGGAGGTCGAGAACAACCCAGC
TTTCTTGTACAAAGTGGAATAGATTCTCGACACCCCTAACTTCCATCACAAGCATTCTATTTCTTTCCAC
AACCTTCTTAAACCCCCCGTATTCGTTTCTTCCCTCACTTGTCTCTCTCACCCGCCCCGCTCTCCGACGT
CATCCACCACCCATCCATTCACTAATTTATTTGCTTTTTTGATTGTTTTTCTTCTCGGAGACGTTCGCCG
TCCCAAGTTTTATCTCTGAAATTTGCGTCTGAGTGAAGTGAATGCTGAAGTTTCGTGTAGTTCTCAAGAT
AGCGGCCCAAAAGTGCATTTGAGCACAAATATTTGTATTGTGGTTTTTTGATTTCTTTAAGAAGTAGCCG
CAATGGGTTTCGAAATCTGTTAGGATATTATGCTTGTCTGAGAAAAAAAAACGGTGAGACGCAGAGAAAT
AGTGTCTGCGTCTCCACTTAATATGTGCTATTTAGGCTCTCCGCTTCGATATCGCTACCGTATTCAGACT
GCAAAAAATACTCTAACCTTTTTTTTCTCAGACAAGCATAATAACAATAGGTAAAAAAAACTGAACCTAT
TTATTCAAAACTTGATTGGTAAAACATTATATAGAGAAACCGAAAAATATACAATTGAATCCTAGGTTAA
ATTCGCCGCCTTCACAAATCCATTCTGCTCAACTTTATTATACATAGTTGATA
